Addgene plasmid #143382: TFORF2849
Purpose: Lentiviral vector for overexpressing transcription factor ORFs with unique 24-bp barcodes. Barcodes facilitate identification of transcription factors in pooled screens.
Depositing lab: Feng Zhang. Depositing organization: Broad Institute. Publication: A transcription factor atlas of directed differentiation. Joung J, Ma S, Tay T, Geiger-Schuller KR, Kirchgatterer PC, Verdine VK, Guo B, Arias-Garcia MA, Allen WE, Singh A, Kuksenko O, Abudayyeh OO, Gootenberg JS, Fu Z, Macrae RK, Buenrostro JD, Regev A, Zhang F. Cell. 2023 Jan 5;186(1):209-229.e26. doi: 10.1016/j.cell.2022.11.026. PubMed 36608654.
Backbone
  Vector backbone: pLX_TRC317
  Backbone manufacturer: Broad Institute Genetic Perturbation Platform
  Backbone size w/o insert (bp): 8264
  Vector type: Mammalian Expression, Lentiviral
  Selectable markers: Puromycin
Growth in bacteria
  Bacterial resistance: Ampicillin, 100 μg/mL
  Growth temperature: 37°C
  Growth strain: NEB Stable
  Copy number: High Copy
Gene/Insert
  Gene/Insert name: HMGA2
  Species: H. sapiens (human)
  Insert size (bp): 422
  Entrez Gene: HMGA2 (a.k.a. BABL, HMGI-C, HMGIC, LIPO, SRS5, STQTL9)
  Promoter: EF1a
  Cloning method: Unknown
  Sequencing primers: 5′ GGGTGGAGACTGAAGTTAGGCCAG; 3′ CACATAGCGTAAAAGGAGCAACATAG
Terms and licenses: Academic/Nonprofit Terms; Industry Terms: Not Available to Industry
Depositor comments: NM_003484,ENST00000354636 . The transcription factor ORF portion of this plasmid was synthesized by Genewiz. Please test multiple small colonies in case of plasmid recombination. To make this collection available in a timely manner, a portion of this collection was not fully sequenced by Addgene. If an Addgene verified full plasmid sequence is not available, please contact us prior to placing an order to request the full sequence.
How to cite: TFORF2849 was a gift from Feng Zhang (Addgene plasmid # 143382 ; http://n2t.net/addgene:143382 ; RRID:Addgene_143382)
