[The description below was written by a language model from this plasmid's Addgene catalogue record and pLannotate feature annotations shown in this document.]
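Description:
TFORF2849 is a third-generation-style, self-inactivating lentiviral expression plasmid built on the pLX_TRC317 backbone from the Broad Institute Genetic Perturbation Platform, carrying the human transcription factor HMGA2 as its open reading frame. It is one member of a barcoded transcription factor ORF collection. In bacteria it is maintained through a high-copy ColE1/pUC-type origin with ampicillin resistance (AmpR), and an f1 origin is also present. The depositor notes that the plasmid may recombine, which is common for constructs carrying repeated LTR sequences.

The viral portion begins with an RSV promoter fused to a truncated HIV-1 5' LTR, which drives production of the genomic RNA in packaging cells. This is followed by the Ψ packaging signal with a partial gag region and the Rev response element for Rev-dependent nuclear export. Within the transfer cassette, an SV40 promoter/origin region drives a puromycin N-acetyltransferase gene for selecting transduced mammalian cells. A cPPT/CTS element, which aids nuclear import of the viral genome, then precedes the EF-1α promoter, which constitutively expresses the HMGA2 ORF. The automated annotation labels this region as a fragment of mouse Hmga2, which probably reflects homology matching to the closely related orthologue, since the catalogue entry lists a synthesized human sequence. Downstream lie a WPRE to enhance transcript expression and the ΔU3 3' LTR, then an SV40 polyadenylation signal outside the viral unit.

According to the record, each ORF in the collection is linked to a unique 24-bp barcode, although the barcode is not annotated in the feature table. The barcode allows the overexpressed factor to be identified in pooled screens, such as those examining directed differentiation.
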