Features (pLannotate 1.2.2; 31 found; start..end, strand, type, name):
      5..231     +  promoter       RSV promoter: Rous sarcoma virus enhancer/promoter
    232..412     +  LTR            5' LTR (truncated): truncated 5' long terminal repeat (LTR) from HIV-1
    459..584     +  misc_feature   HIV-1 Ψ: packaging signal of human immunodeficiency virus type 1
    568..931     +  CDS            HIV-1 gag (fragment): gag protein from human immunodeficiency virus 1; gag
   1077..1310    +  misc_feature   RRE: The Rev response element (RRE) of HIV-1 allows for Rev-dependent mRNA export from the nucleus to the cytoplasm.
   1687..1713    +  CDS            Rev (fragment): human immunodeficiency virus 1 (HIV-1) Rev protein; rev; enhances nuclear export of unspliced and incompletely spliced viral mRNAs
   1720..1743    +  promoter       SV40 promoter (fragment): SV40 early promoter
   1744..1815    +  promoter       SV40 promoter (fragment): SV40 enhancer and early promoter
   1839..1974    +  rep_origin     SV40 ori: SV40 origin of replication
   2020..2616    +  CDS            PuroR (fragment): puromycin N-acetyltransferase; pac from Streptomyces; confers resistance to puromycin
   2665..2782    +  misc_feature   cPPT/CTS: central polypurine tract and central termination sequence of HIV-1
   2847..2913    +  CDS            small t antigen (fragment): SV40 (simian virus 40) small t antigen
   2920..4098    +  promoter       EF-1α promoter: strong constitutive promoter for human elongation factor EF-1α
   4115..4333    +  CDS            Hmga2 (fragment): HMGA2_MOUSE - Also known as Hmgic. Experimental evidence at protein level: Swiss-Prot protein existence level 1. Functions as a transcriptional regulator. Functions in cell cycle regulation through CCNA2. Plays an important role in chromosome condensation during the meiotic G2/M transition of spermatocytes. Plays a role in postnatal myogenesis, is involved in satellite cell activation (PubMed:27446912). Positively regulates IGF2 expression through PLAG1 and in a PLAG1-independent manner (By similarity). From Mus musculus (Mouse).
   4448..4501    +  promoter       U6 promoter (fragment): RNA polymerase III promoter for human U6 snRNA
   4543..5131    +  misc_feature   WPRE: woodchuck hepatitis virus posttranscriptional regulatory element
   5182..5201    +  misc_feature   cPPT/CTS (fragment): central polypurine tract and central termination sequence of HIV-1
   5203..5436    +  LTR            3' LTR (ΔU3): self-inactivating 3' long terminal repeat (LTR) from HIV-1
   5514..5635    +  polyA_signal   SV40 poly(A) signal: SV40 polyadenylation signal
   5675..5810    +  rep_origin     SV40 ori: SV40 origin of replication
   5831..5849    -  promoter       T7 promoter: promoter for bacteriophage T7 RNA polymerase
   5857..6012    +  CDS            lacZα (fragment): LacZα fragment of β-galactosidase; lacZ fragment
   6017..6445    +  rep_origin     f1 ori (sequence partly withheld): f1 bacteriophage origin of replication; arrow indicates direction of (+) strand synthesis
   6498..6602    +  promoter       AmpR promoter: bla
   6603..7463    +  CDS            AmpR: β-lactamase; bla; confers resistance to ampicillin, carbenicillin, and related antibiotics
   7634..8222    +  rep_origin     ori: high-copy-number ColE1/pMB1/pBR322/pUC origin of replication
   8405..8497    +  CDS            lacI (fragment): lac repressor; lacI; The lac repressor binds to the lac operator to inhibit transcription in E. coli. This inhibition can be relieved by adding lactose or isopropyl-β-D-thiogalactopyranoside (IPTG).
   8510..8531    +  protein_bind   CAP binding site: CAP binding activates transcription in the presence of cAMP. E. coli catabolite activator protein
   8546..8576    +  promoter       lac promoter: promoter for the E. coli lac operon
   8584..8600    +  protein_bind   lac operator: The lac repressor binds to the lac operator to inhibit transcription in E. coli. This inhibition can be relieved by adding lactose or isopropyl-β-D-thiogalactopyranoside (IPTG). lac repressor encoded by lacI
   8645..8663    +  promoter       T3 promoter: promoter for bacteriophage T3 RNA polymerase
>Addgene plasmid #143382 | TFORF2849 | addgene full sequence | sequence record 400343 | Addgene NGS Result
TTAATGTAGTCTTATGCAATACTCTTGTAGTCTTGCAACATGGTAACGATGAGTTAGCAACATGCCTTAC
AAGGAGAGAAAAAGCACCGTGCATGCCGATTGGTGGAAGTAAGGTGGTACGATCGTGCCTTATTAGGAAG
GCAACAGACGGGTCTGACATGGATTGGACGAACCACTGAATTGCCGCATTGCAGAGATATTGTATTTAAG
TGCCTAGCTCGATACATAAACGGGTCTCTCTGGTTAGACCAGATCTGAGCCTGGGAGCTCTCTGGCTAAC
TAGGGAACCCACTGCTTAAGCCTCAATAAAGCTTGCCTTGAGTGCTTCAAGTAGTGTGTGCCCGTCTGTT
GTGTGACTCTGGTAACTAGAGATCCCTCAGACCCTTTTAGTCAGTGTGGAAAATCTCTAGCAGTGGCGCC
CGAACAGGGACTTGAAAGCGAAAGGGAAACCAGAGGAGCTCTCTCGACGCAGGACTCGGCTTGCTGAAGC
GCGCACGGCAAGAGGCGAGGGGCGGCGACTGGTGAGTACGCCAAAAATTTTGACTAGCGGAGGCTAGAAG
GAGAGAGATGGGTGCGAGAGCGTCAGTATTAAGCGGGGGAGAATTAGATCGCGATGGGAAAAAATTCGGT
TAAGGCCAGGGGGAAAGAAAAAATATAAATTAAAACATATAGTATGGGCAAGCAGGGAGCTAGAACGATT
CGCAGTTAATCCTGGCCTGTTAGAAACATCAGAAGGCTGTAGACAAATACTGGGACAGCTACAACCATCC
CTTCAGACAGGATCAGAAGAACTTAGATCATTATATAATACAGTAGCAACCCTCTATTGTGTGCATCAAA
GGATAGAGATAAAAGACACCAAGGAAGCTTTAGACAAGATAGAGGAAGAGCAAAACAAAAGTAAGACCAC
CGCACAGCAAGCGGCCGCTGATCTTCAGACCTGGAGGAGGAGATATGAGGGACAATTGGAGAAGTGAATT
ATATAAATATAAAGTAGTAAAAATTGAACCATTAGGAGTAGCACCCACCAAGGCAAAGAGAAGAGTGGTG
CAGAGAGAAAAAAGAGCAGTGGGAATAGGAGCTTTGTTCCTTGGGTTCTTGGGAGCAGCAGGAAGCACTA
TGGGCGCAGCGTCAATGACGCTGACGGTACAGGCCAGACAATTATTGTCTGGTATAGTGCAGCAGCAGAA
CAATTTGCTGAGGGCTATTGAGGCGCAACAGCATCTGTTGCAACTCACAGTCTGGGGCATCAAGCAGCTC
CAGGCAAGAATCCTGGCTGTGGAAAGATACCTAAAGGATCAACAGCTCCTGGGGATTTGGGGTTGCTCTG
GAAAACTCATTTGCACCACTGCTGTGCCTTGGAATGCTAGTTGGAGTAATAAATCTCTGGAACAGATTTG
GAATCACACGACCTGGATGGAGTGGGACAGAGAAATTAACAATTACACAAGCTTAATACACTCCTTAATT
GAAGAATCGCAAAACCAGCAAGAAAAGAATGAACAAGAATTATTGGAATTAGATAAATGGGCAAGTTTGT
GGAATTGGTTTAACATAACAAATTGGCTGTGGTATATAAAATTATTCATAATGATAGTAGGAGGCTTGGT
AGGTTTAAGAATAGTTTTTGCTGTACTTTCTATAGTGAATAGAGTTAGGCAGGGATATTCACCATTATCG
TTTCAGACCCACCTCCCAACCCCGAGGGGACCCATGCATTGCATCTCAATTAGTCAGCAACCAGGTGTGG
AAAGTCCCCAGGCTCCCCAGCAGGCAGAAGTATGCAAAGCATGCGTCTCAATTAGTCAGCAACCATAGTC
CCGCCCCTAACTCCGCCCATCCCGCCCCTAACTCCGCCCAGTTCCGCCCATTCTCCGCCCCATGGCTGAC
TAATTTTTTTTATTTATGCAGAGGCCGAGGCCGCCTCGGCCTCTGAGCTATTCCAGAAGTAGTGAGGAGG
CTTTTTTGGAGGCCTAGGCTTTTGCAAAAAGCTTTCTAGAGGTACCACCGGAGCTTACCATGACCGAGTA
CAAGCCCACGGTGCGCCTCGCCACCCGCGACGACGTCCCCAGGGCCGTACGCACCCTCGCCGCCGCGTTC
GCCGACTACCCCGCCACGCGCCACACCGTCGATCCGGACCGCCACATCGAGCGGGTCACCGAGCTGCAAG
AACTCTTCCTCACGCGCGTCGGGCTCGACATCGGCAAGGTGTGGGTCGCGGACGACGGCGCCGCCGTGGC
GGTCTGGACCACGCCGGAGAGCGTCGAAGCGGGGGCGGTGTTCGCCGAGATCGGCCCGCGCATGGCCGAG
TTGAGCGGTTCCCGGCTGGCCGCGCAGCAACAGATGGAAGGCCTCCTGGCGCCGCACCGGCCCAAGGAGC
CCGCGTGGTTCCTGGCCACCGTCGGCGTCTCGCCCGACCACCAGGGCAAGGGTCTGGGCAGCGCCGTCGT
GCTCCCCGGAGTGGAGGCGGCCGAGCGCGCCGGGGTGCCCGCCTTCCTGGAGACCTCCGCGCCCCGCAAC
CTCCCCTTCTACGAGCGGCTCGGCTTCACCGTCACCGCCGACGTCGAGGTGCCCGAAGGACCGCGCACCT
GGTGCATGACCCGCAAGCCCGGTGCCAGTTAACGAATTCTAGATCTTGAGACAAATGGCAGTATTCATCC
ACAATTTTAAAAGAAAAGGGGGGATTGGGGGGTACAGTGCAGGGGAAAGAATAGTAGACATAATAGCAAC
AGACATACAAACTAAAGAATTACAAAAACAAATTACAAAAATTCAAAATTTTCGGGTTTATTACAGGGAC
AGCAGAGATCCACTTTGGCGCCGGCTCGAGGCCTGCAGGTGCAAAGATGGATAAAGTTTTAAACAGAGAG
GAATCTTTGCAGCTAATGGACCTTCTAGGTCTTGAAAGGAGTGGGAATTGGCTCCGGTGCCCGTCAGTGG
GCAGAGCGCACATCGCCCACAGTCCCCGAGAAGTTGGGGGGAGGGGTCGGCAATTGAACCGGTGCCTAGA
GAAGGTGGCGCGGGGTAAACTGGGAAAGTGATGTCGTGTACTGGCTCCGCCTTTTTCCCGAGGGTGGGGG
AGAACCGTATATAAGTGCAGTAGTCGCCGTGAACGTTCTTTTTCGCAACGGGTTTGCCGCCAGAACACAG
GTAAGTGCCGTGTGTGGTTCCCGCGGGCCTGGCCTCTTTACGGGTTATGGCCCTTGCGTGCCTTGAATTA
CTTCCACCTGGCTGCAGTACGTGATTCTTGATCCCGAGCTTCGGGTTGGAAGTGGGTGGGAGAGTTCGAG
GCCTTGCGCTTAAGGAGCCCCTTCGCCTCGTGCTTGAGTTGAGGCCTGGCCTGGGCGCTGGGGCCGCCGC
GTGCGAATCTGGTGGCACCTTCGCGCCTGTCTCGCTGCTTTCGATAAGTCTCTAGCCATTTAAAATTTTT
GATGACCTGCTGCGACGCTTTTTTTCTGGCAAGATAGTCTTGTAAATGCGGGCCAAGATCTGCACACTGG
TATTTCGGTTTTTGGGGCCGCGGGCGGCGACGGGGCCCGTGCGTCCCAGCGCACATGTTCGGCGAGGCGG
GGCCTGCGAGCGCGGCCACCGAGAATCGGACGGGGGTAGTCTCAAGCTGGCCGGCCTGCTCTGGTGCCTG
GCCTCGCGCCGCCGTGTATCGCCCCGCCCTGGGCGGCAAGGCTGGCCCGGTCGGCACCAGTTGCGTGAGC
GGAAAGATGGCCGCTTCCCGGCCCTGCTGCAGGGAGCTCAAAATGGAGGACGCGGCGCTCGGGAGAGCGG
GCGGGTGAGTCACCCACACAAAGGAAAAGGGCCTTTCCGTCCTCAGCCGTCGCTTCATGTGACTCCACGG
AGTACCGGGCGCCGTCCAGGCACCTCGATTAGTTCTCGAGCTTTTGGAGTACGTCGTCTTTAGGTTGGGG
GGAGGGGTTTTATGCGATGGAGTTTCCCCACACTGAGTGGGTGGAGACTGAAGTTAGGCCAGCTTGGCAC
TTGATGTAATTCTCCTTGGAATTTGCCCTTTTTGAGTTTGGATCTTGGTTCATTCTCAAGCCTCAGACAG
TGGTTCAAAGTTTTTTTCTTCCATTTCAGGTGTCGTGAGGCTAGCACCGCCACCATGAGCGCACGCGGTG
AGGGCGCGGGGCAGCCGTCCACTTCAGCCCAGGGACAACCTGCCGCCCCAGCGCCTCAGAAGAGAGGACG
CGGCCGCCCCAGGAAGCAGCAGCAAGAACCAACCGGTGAGCCCTCTCCTAAGAGACCCAGGGGAAGACCC
AAAGGCAGCAAAAACAAGAGTCCCTCTAAAGCAGCTCAAAAGAAAGCAGAAGCCACTGGAGAAAAACGGC
CAAGAGGCAGACCTAGGAAATGGGACAATCTACTACCAAGAACCAGCTCCAAGAAGAAAACATCTCTGGG
AAACAGTACCAAAAGGAGTCACTAGTAATGAACTAGTCCGTAACTTGAAAGTATTTCGATTTCTTGGCTT
TATATATCTTGTGGAAAGGACGAACTTACCTGCCACTTAATATGAGAACGCGTTAAGTCGACAATCAACC
TCTGGATTACAAAATTTGTGAAAGATTGACTGGTATTCTTAACTATGTTGCTCCTTTTACGCTATGTGGA
TACGCTGCTTTAATGCCTTTGTATCATGCTATTGCTTCCCGTATGGCTTTCATTTTCTCCTCCTTGTATA
AATCCTGGTTGCTGTCTCTTTATGAGGAGTTGTGGCCCGTTGTCAGGCAACGTGGCGTGGTGTGCACTGT
GTTTGCTGACGCAACCCCCACTGGTTGGGGCATTGCCACCACCTGTCAGCTCCTTTCCGGGACTTTCGCT
TTCCCCCTCCCTATTGCCACGGCGGAACTCATCGCCGCCTGCCTTGCCCGCTGCTGGACAGGGGCTCGGC
TGTTGGGCACTGACAATTCCGTGGTGTTGTCGGGGAAATCATCGTCCTTTCCTTGGCTGCTCGCCTGTGT
TGCCACCTGGATTCTGCGCGGGACGTCCTTCTGCTACGTCCCTTCGGCCCTCAATCCAGCGGACCTTCCT
TCCCGCGGCCTGCTGCCGGCTCTGCGGCCTCTTCCGCGTCTTCGCCTTCGCCCTCAGACGAGTCGGATCT
CCCTTTGGGCCGCCTCCCCGCGTCGACTTTAAGACCAATGACTTACAAGGCAGCTGTAGATCTTAGCCAC
TTTTTAAAAGAAAAGGGGGGACTGGAAGGGCTAATTCACTCCCAACGAAGACAAGATCTGCTTTTTGCTT
GTACTGGGTCTCTCTGGTTAGACCAGATCTGAGCCTGGGAGCTCTCTGGCTAACTAGGGAACCCACTGCT
TAAGCCTCAATAAAGCTTGCCTTGAGTGCTTCAAGTAGTGTGTGCCCGTCTGTTGTGTGACTCTGGTAAC
TAGAGATCCCTCAGACCCTTTTAGTCAGTGTGGAAAATCTCTAGCAGTACGTATAGTAGTTCATGTCATC
TTATTATTCAGTATTTATAACTTGCAAAGAAATGAATATCAGAGAGTGAGAGGAACTTGTTTATTGCAGC
TTATAATGGTTACAAATAAAGCAATAGCATCACAAATTTCACAAATAAAGCATTTTTTTCACTGCATTCT
AGTTGTGGTTTGTCCAAACTCATCAATGTATCTTATCATGTCTGGCTCTAGCTATCCCGCCCCTAACTCC
GCCCATCCCGCCCCTAACTCCGCCCAGTTCCGCCCATTCTCCGCCCCATGGCTGACTAATTTTTTTTATT
TATGCAGAGGCCGAGGCCGCCTCGGCCTCTGAGCTATTCCAGAAGTAGTGAGGAGGCTTTTTTGGAGGCC
TAGGGACGTACCCAATTCGCCCTATAGTGAGTCGTATTACGCGCGCTCACTGGCCGTCGTTTTACAACGT
CGTGACTGGGAAAACCCTGGCGTTACCCAACTTAATCGCCTTGCAGCACATCCCCCTTTCGCCAGCTGGC
GTAATAGCGAAGAGGCCCGCACCGATCGCCCTTCCCAACAGTTGCGCAGCCTGAATGGCGAATGGG
[124 nt withheld, positions 6017-6140]
C
[91 nt withheld, positions 6142-6232]
A
[49 nt withheld, positions 6234-6282]
CCTTTGACGTTGGAGTCCACGTTCTTT
[37 nt withheld, positions 6310-6346]
ACCCTATCTCGGTCTATTCTTTTGATTTATAAGGGATTTTGCCGATTTCGGCCTATTGGTTAAAAAATGA
GCTGATTTAACAAAAATTTAACGCGAATTTTAACAAAATATTAACGCTTACAATTTAGGTGGCACTTTTC
GGGGAAATGTGCGCGGAACCCCTATTTGTTTATTTTTCTAAATACATTCAAATATGTATCCGCTCATGAG
ACAATAACCCTGATAAATGCTTCAATAATATTGAAAAAGGAAGAGTATGAGTATTCAACATTTCCGTGTC
GCCCTTATTCCCTTTTTTGCGGCATTTTGCCTTCCTGTTTTTGCTCACCCAGAAACGCTGGTGAAAGTAA
AAGATGCTGAAGATCAGTTGGGTGCACGAGTGGGTTACATCGAACTGGATCTCAACAGCGGTAAGATCCT
TGAGAGTTTTCGCCCCGAAGAACGTTTTCCAATGATGAGCACTTTTAAAGTTCTGCTATGTGGCGCGGTA
TTATCCCGTATTGACGCCGGGCAAGAGCAACTCGGTCGCCGCATACACTATTCTCAGAATGACTTGGTTG
AGTACTCACCAGTCACAGAAAAGCATCTTACGGATGGCATGACAGTAAGAGAATTATGCAGTGCTGCCAT
AACCATGAGTGATAACACTGCGGCCAACTTACTTCTGACAACGATCGGAGGACCGAAGGAGCTAACCGCT
TTTTTGCACAACATGGGGGATCATGTAACTCGCCTTGATCGTTGGGAACCGGAGCTGAATGAAGCCATAC
CAAACGACGAGCGTGACACCACGATGCCTGTAGCAATGGCAACAACGTTGCGCAAACTATTAACTGGCGA
ACTACTTACTCTAGCTTCCCGGCAACAATTAATAGACTGGATGGAGGCGGATAAAGTTGCAGGACCACTT
CTGCGCTCGGCCCTTCCGGCTGGCTGGTTTATTGCTGATAAATCTGGAGCCGGTGAGCGTGGGTCTCGCG
GTATCATTGCAGCACTGGGGCCAGATGGTAAGCCCTCCCGTATCGTAGTTATCTACACGACGGGGAGTCA
GGCAACTATGGATGAACGAAATAGACAGATCGCTGAGATAGGTGCCTCACTGATTAAGCATTGGTAACTG
TCAGACCAAGTTTACTCATATATACTTTAGATTGATTTAAAACTTCATTTTTAATTTAAAAGGATCTAGG
TGAAGATCCTTTTTGATAATCTCATGACCAAAATCCCTTAACGTGAGTTTTCGTTCCACTGAGCGTCAGA
CCCCGTAGAAAAGATCAAAGGATCTTCTTGAGATCCTTTTTTTCTGCGCGTAATCTGCTGCTTGCAAACA
AAAAAACCACCGCTACCAGCGGTGGTTTGTTTGCCGGATCAAGAGCTACCAACTCTTTTTCCGAAGGTAA
CTGGCTTCAGCAGAGCGCAGATACCAAATACTGTTCTTCTAGTGTAGCCGTAGTTAGGCCACCACTTCAA
GAACTCTGTAGCACCGCCTACATACCTCGCTCTGCTAATCCTGTTACCAGTGGCTGCTGCCAGTGGCGAT
AAGTCGTGTCTTACCGGGTTGGACTCAAGACGATAGTTACCGGATAAGGCGCAGCGGTCGGGCTGAACGG
GGGGTTCGTGCACACAGCCCAGCTTGGAGCGAACGACCTACACCGAACTGAGATACCTACAGCGTGAGCT
ATGAGAAAGCGCCACGCTTCCCGAAGGGAGAAAGGCGGACAGGTATCCGGTAAGCGGCAGGGTCGGAACA
GGAGAGCGCACGAGGGAGCTTCCAGGGGGAAACGCCTGGTATCTTTATAGTCCTGTCGGGTTTCGCCACC
TCTGACTTGAGCGTCGATTTTTGTGATGCTCGTCAGGGGGGCGGAGCCTATGGAAAAACGCCAGCAACGC
GGCCTTTTTACGGTTCCTGGCCTTTTGCTGGCCTTTTGCTCACATGTTCTTTCCTGCGTTATCCCCTGAT
TCTGTGGATAACCGTATTACCGCCTTTGAGTGAGCTGATACCGCTCGCCGCAGCCGAACGACCGAGCGCA
GCGAGTCAGTGAGCGAGGAAGCGGAAGAGCGCCCAATACGCAAACCGCCTCTCCCCGCGCGTTGGCCGAT
TCATTAATGCAGCTGGCACGACAGGTTTCCCGACTGGAAAGCGGGCAGTGAGCGCAACGCAATTAATGTG
AGTTAGCTCACTCATTAGGCACCCCAGGCTTTACACTTTATGCTTCCGGCTCGTATGTTGTGTGGAATTG
TGAGCGGATAACAATTTCACACAGGAAACAGCTATGACCATGATTACGCCAAGCGCGCAATTAACCCTCA
CTAAAGGGAACAAAAGCTGGAGCTGCAAGC
