>Addgene plasmid #143382 | TFORF2849 | depositor partial sequence | sequence record 282284 | Insert
ACCGCCACCATGAGCGCACGCGGTGAGGGCGCGGGGCAGCCGTCCACTTCAGCCCAGGGACAACCTGCCG
CCCCAGCGCCTCAGAAGAGAGGACGCGGCCGCCCCAGGAAGCAGCAGCAAGAACCAACCGGTGAGCCCTC
TCCTAAGAGACCCAGGGGAAGACCCAAAGGCAGCAAAAACAAGAGTCCCTCTAAAGCAGCTCAAAAGAAA
GCAGAAGCCACTGGAGAAAAACGGCCAAGAGGCAGACCTAGGAAATGGGACAATCTACTACCAAGAACCA
GCTCCAAGAAGAAAACATCTCTGGGAAACAGTACCAAAAGGAGTCACTAGTAATGAACTAGTCCGTAACT
TGAAAGTATTTCGATTTCTTGGCTTTATATATCTTGTGGAAAGGACGAACTTACCTGCCACTTAATATGA
GA
