>Addgene plasmid #143382 | TFORF2849 | depositor partial sequence | sequence record 282285 | Barcode
ACTTACCTGCCACTTAATATGAGA
